>Addgene plasmid #223679 | pGH1327 | addgene full sequence | sequence record 443663 | Addgene NGS Result
TATGGGACTTTCCTACTTGGCAGTACATCTACGTATTAGTCATCGCTATTACCATGGTGATGCGGTTTTG
GCAGTACATCAATGGGCGTGGATAGCGGTTTGACTCACGGGGATTTCCAAGTCTCCACCCCATTGACGTC
AATGGGAGTTTGTTTTGGCACCAAAATCAACGGGACTTTCCAAAATGTCGTAACAACTCCGCCCCATTGA
CGCAAATGGGCGGTAGGCGTGTACGGTGGGAGGTCTATATAAGCAGCGCGTTTTGCCTGTACTGGGTCTC
TCTGGTTAGACCAGATCTGAGCCTGGGAGCTCTCTGGCTAACTAGGGAACCCACTGCTTAAGCCTCAATA
AAGCTTGCCTTGAGTGCTTCAAGTAGTGTGTGCCCGTCTGTTGTGTGACTCTGGTAACTAGAGATCCCTC
AGACCCTTTTAGTCAGTGTGGAAAATCTCTAGCAGTGGCGCCCGAACAGGGACTTGAAAGCGAAAGGGAA
ACCAGAGGAGCTCTCTCGACGCAGGACTCGGCTTGCTGAAGCGCGCACGGCAAGAGGCGAGGGGCGGCGA
CTGGTGAGTACGCCAAAAATTTTGACTAGCGGAGGCTAGAAGGAGAGAGATGGGTGCGAGAGCGTCAGTA
TTAAGCGGGGGAGAATTAGATCGCGATGGGAAAAAATTCGGTTAAGGCCAGGGGGAAAGAAAAAATATAA
ATTAAAACATATAGTATGGGCAAGCAGGGAGCTAGAACGATTCGCAGTTAATCCTGGCCTGTTAGAAACA
TCAGAAGGCTGTAGACAAATACTGGGACAGCTACAACCATCCCTTCAGACAGGATCAGAAGAACTTAGAT
CATTATATAATACAGTAGCAACCCTCTATTGTGTGCATCAAAGGATAGAGATAAAAGACACCAAGGAAGC
TTTAGACAAGATAGAGGAAGAGCAAAACAAAAGTAAGACCACCGCACAGCAAGCGGCCGGCCGCTGATCT
TCAGACCTGGAGGAGGAGATATGAGGGACAATTGGAGAAGTGAATTATATAAATATAAAGTAGTAAAAAT
TGAACCATTAGGAGTAGCACCCACCAAGGCAAAGAGAAGAGTGGTGCAGAGAGAAAAAAGAGCAGTGGGA
ATAGGAGCTTTGTTCCTTGGGTTCTTGGGAGCAGCAGGAAGCACTATGGGCGCAGCGTCAATGACGCTGA
CGGTACAGGCCAGACAATTATTGTCTGGTATAGTGCAGCAGCAGAACAATTTGCTGAGGGCTATTGAGGC
GCAACAGCATCTGTTGCAACTCACAGTCTGGGGCATCAAGCAGCTCCAGGCAAGAATCCTGGCTGTGGAA
AGATACCTAAAGGATCAACAGCTCCTGGGGATTTGGGGTTGCTCTGGAAAACTCATTTGCACCACTGCTG
TGCCTTGGAATGCTAGTTGGAGTAATAAATCTCTGGAACAGATTTGGAATCACACGACCTGGATGGAGTG
GGACAGAGAAATTAACAATTACACAAGCTTAATACACTCCTTAATTGAAGAATCGCAAAACCAGCAAGAA
AAGAATGAACAAGAATTATTGGAATTAGATAAATGGGCAAGTTTGTGGAATTGGTTTAACATAACAAATT
GGCTGTGGTATATAAAATTATTCATAATGATAGTAGGAGGCTTGGTAGGTTTAAGAATAGTTTTTGCTGT
ACTTTCTATAGTGAATAGAGTTAGGCAGGGATATTCACCATTATCGTTTCAGACCCACCTCCCAACCCCG
AGGGGACCCGACAGGCCCGAAGGAATAGAAGAAGAAGGTGGAGAGAGAGACAGAGACAGATCCATTCGAT
TAGTGAACGGATCGGCACTGCGTGCGCCAATTCTGCAGACAAATGGCAGTATTCATCCACAATTTTAAAA
GAAAAGGGGGGATTGGGGGGTACAGTGCAGGGGAAAGAATAGTAGACATAATAGCAACAGACATACAAAC
TAAAGAATTACAAAAACAAATTACAAAAATTCAAAATTTTCGGGTTTATTACAGGGACAGCAGAGATCCA
GTTTGGTTAGTACCGGGCCCGCTCTAGAGATCCCATTTGACTCAGGCGGCCGCGTGGATAACCGTATTAC
CGCCATGCATGTGCCCGTCAGTGGGCAGAGCGCACATCGCCCACAGTCCCCGAGAAGTTGGGGGGAGGGG
TCGGCAATTGAACCGGTGCCTAGAGAAGGTGGCGCGGGGTAAACTGGGAAAGTGATGTCGTGTACTGGCT
CCGCCTTTTTCCCGAGGGTGGGGGAGAACCGTATATAAGTGCAGTAGTCGCCGTGAACGTTCTTTTTCGC
AACGGGTTTGCCGCCAGAACACAGGTAAGTGCCGTGTGTGGTTCCCGCGGGCCTGGCCTCTTTACGGGTT
ATGGCCCTTGCGTGCCTTGAATTACTTCCACCTGGCTGCAGTACGTGATTCTTGATCCCGAGCTTCGGGT
TGGAAGTGGGTGGGAGAGTTCGAGGCCTTGCGCTTAAGGAGCCCCTTCGCCTCGTGCTTGAGTTGAGGCC
TGGCCTGGGCGCTGGGGCCGCCGCGTGCGAATCTGGTGGCACCTTCGCGCCTGTCTCGCTGCTTTCGATA
AGTCTCTAGCCATTTAAAATTTTTGATGACCTGCTGCGACGCTTTTTTTCTGGCAAGATAGTCTTGTAAA
TGCGGGCCAAGATCTGCACACTGGTATTTCGGTTTTTGGGGCCGCGGGCGGCGACGGGGCCCGTGCGTCC
CAGCGCACATGTTCGGCGAGGCGGGGCCTGCGAGCGCGGCCACCGAGAATCGGACGGGGGTAGTCTCAAG
CTGGCCGGCCTGCTCTGGTGCCTGGCCTCGCGCCGCCGTGTATCGCCCCGCCCTGGGCGGCAAGGCTGGC
CCGGTCGGCACCAGTTGCGTGAGCGGAAAGATGGCCGCTTCCCGGCCCTGCTGCAGGGAGCTCAAAATGG
AGGACGCGGCGCTCGGGAGAGCGGGCGGGTGAGTCACCCACACAAAGGAAAAGGGCCTTTCCGTCCTCAG
CCGTCGCTTCATGTGACTCCACGGAGTACCGGGCGCCGTCCAGGCACCTCGATTAGTTCTCGCGCTTTTG
GAGTACGTCGTCTTTAGGTTGGGGGGAGGGGTTTTATGCGATGGAGTTTCCCCACACTGAGTGGGTGGAG
ACTGAAGTTAGGCCAGCTTGGCACTTGATGTAATTCTCCTTGGAATTTGCCCTTTTTGAGTTTGGATCTT
GGTTCATTCTCAAGCCTCAGACAGTGGTTCAAAGTTTTTTTCTTCCATTTCAGGTGTCGTGAGCTAGCCA
CCATGTATCCCTATGACGTGCCCGATTATGCCGGTGGGGGCGCGCCAACTCAAGACGAATTCACCCAACT
CTCCCAATCAATCGCCGAGTTCCACACGTACCAACTCGGTAACGGCCGTTGCTCATCTCTCCTAGCTCAG
CGAATCCACGCGCCGCCGGAAACAGTATGGTCCGTGGTGAGTCGTTTCGATAGGCCACAGATTTACAAAC
ACTTCATCAAAAGCTGTAACGTGAGTGAAGATTTCGAGATGCGAGTGGGATGCACGCGCGACGTGAACGT
GATAAGTGGATTACCGGCGAATACCTCTCGAGAGAGATTAGATCTGTTGGACGATGATCGGAGAGTGACT
GGGTTTAGTATAACCGGTGGTGAACATAGGCTGAGGAATTATAAATCGGTTACGACGGTTCATAGATTTG
AGAAAGAAGAAGAAGAAGAAAGGATCTGGACCGTTGTTTTGGAATCTTATGTTGTTGATGTACCGGAAGG
TAATTCGGAGGAAGATACGAGATTGTTTGCTGATACGGTTATTAGATTGAATCTTCAGAAACTTGCTTCG
ATCACTGAAGCTATGAACAGCGGAGGAGGAGGTAGCGGAGCGGCCGCTGGATCCGGATCAGGCTCCGGAG
ACGGGTCAAGCGTCTCTGGATCTGGAGAGGGAAGGGGAAGCCTCCTAACTTGCGGAGATGTCGAGGAGAA
TCCTGGCCCAATGGTGAGCAAGGGCGAGGAGGATAACATGGCCATCATCAAGGAGTTCATGCGCTTCAAG
GTGCACATGGAGGGCTCCGTGAACGGCCACGAGTTCGAGATCGAGGGCGAGGGCGAGGGCCGCCCCTACG
AGGGCACCCAGACCGCCAAGCTGAAGGTGACCAAGGGTGGCCCCCTGCCCTTCGCCTGGGACATCCTGTC
CCCTCAGTTCATGTACGGCTCCAAGGCCTACGTGAAGCACCCCGCCGACATCCCCGACTACTTGAAGCTG
TCCTTCCCCGAGGGCTTCAAGTGGGAGCGCGTGATGAACTTCGAGGACGGCGGCGTGGTGACCGTGACCC
AGGACTCCTCCCTGCAGGACGGCGAGTTCATCTACAAGGTGAAGCTGCGCGGCACCAACTTCCCCTCCGA
CGGCCCCGTAATGCAGAAGAAGACCATGGGCTGGGAGGCCTCCTCCGAGCGGATGTACCCCGAGGACGGC
GCCCTGAAGGGCGAGATCAAGCAGAGGCTGAAGCTGAAGGACGGCGGCCACTACGACGCTGAGGTCAAGA
CCACCTACAAGGCCAAGAAGCCCGTGCAGCTGCCCGGCGCCTACAACGTCAACATCAAGTTGGACATCAC
CTCCCACAACGAGGACTACACCATCGTGGAACAGTACGAACGCGCCGAGGGCCGCCACTCCACCGGCGGC
ATGGACGAGCTGTACAAGGGAAGCGGAGCTACTAACTTCAGCCTGCTGAAGCAGGCTGGTGACGTGGAGG
AGAACCCTGGACCTATGACCGAGTACAAGCCCACGGTGCGCCTCGCCACCCGCGACGACGTCCCCCGGGC
CGTACGCACCCTCGCCGCCGCGTTCGCCGACTACCCCGCCACGCGCCACACCGTCGACCCGGACCGCCAC
ATCGAGCGGGTCACCGAGCTGCAAGAACTCTTCCTCACGCGCGTCGGGCTCGACATCGGCAAGGTGTGGG
TCGCGGACGACGGCGCCGCGGTGGCGGTCTGGACCACGCCGGAGAGCGTCGAAGCGGGGGCGGTGTTCGC
CGAGATCGGCCCGCGCATGGCCGAGTTGAGCGGTTCCCGGCTGGCCGCGCAGCAACAGATGGAAGGCCTC
CTGGCGCCGCACCGGCCCAAGGAGCCCGCGTGGTTCCTGGCCACCGTCGGCGTATCGCCCGACCACCAGG
GCAAGGGTCTGGGCAGCGCCGTCGTGCTCCCCGGAGTGGAGGCGGCCGAGCGCGCCGGGGTGCCCGCCTT
CCTGGAGACCTCCGCGCCCCGCAACCTCCCCTTCTACGAGCGGCTCGGCTTCACCGTCACCGCCGACGTC
GAGGTGCCCGAAGGACCGCGCACCTGGTGCATGACCCGCAAGCCCGGTGCCTAAGAATTCGTCGAGGGAC
CTAATAACTTCGTATAGCATACATTATACGAAGTTATACATGTTTAAGGGTTCCGGTTCCACTAGGTACA
ATTCGATATCAAGCTTATCGATAATCAACCTCTGGATTACAAAATTTGTGAAAGATTGACTGGTATTCTT
AACTATGTTGCTCCTTTTACGCTATGTGGATACGCTGCTTTAATGCCTTTGTATCATGCTATTGCTTCCC
GTATGGCTTTCATTTTCTCCTCCTTGTATAAATCCTGGTTGCTGTCTCTTTATGAGGAGTTGTGGCCCGT
TGTCAGGCAACGTGGCGTGGTGTGCACTGTGTTTGCTGACGCAACCCCCACTGGTTGGGGCATTGCCACC
ACCTGTCAGCTCCTTTCCGGGACTTTCGCTTTCCCCCTCCCTATTGCCACGGCGGAACTCATCGCCGCCT
GCCTTGCCCGCTGCTGGACAGGGGCTCGGCTGTTGGGCACTGACAATTCCGTGGTGTTGTCGGGGAAATC
ATCGTCCTTTCCTTGGCTGCTCGCCTGTGTTGCCACCTGGATTCTGCGCGGGACGTCCTTCTGCTACGTC
CCTTCGGCCCTCAATCCAGCGGACCTTCCTTCCCGCGGCCTGCTGCCGGCTCTGCGGCCTCTTCCGCGTC
TTCGCCTTCGCCCTCAGACGAGTCGGATCTCCCTTTGGGCCGCCTCCCCGCATCGATACCGTCGACCTCG
ATCGAGACCTAGAAAAACATGGAGCAATCACAAGTAGCAATACAGCAGCTACCAATGCTGATTGTGCCTG
GCTAGAAGCACAAGAGGAGGAGGAGGTGGGTTTTCCAGTCACACCTCAGGTACCTTTAAGACCAATGACT
TACAAGGCAGCTGTAGATCTTAGCCACTTTTTAAAAGAAAAGGGGGGACTGGAAGGGCTAATTCACTCCC
AACGAAGACAAGATATCCTTGATCTGTGGATCTACCACACACAAGGCTACTTCCCTGATTGGCAGAACTA
CACACCAGGGCCAGGGATCAGATATCCACTGACCTTTGGATGGTGCTACAAGCTAGTACCAGTTGAGCAA
GAGAAGGTAGAAGAAGCCAATGAAGGAGAGAACACCCGCTTGTTACACCCTGTGAGCCTGCATGGGATGG
ATGACCCGGAGAGAGAAGTATTAGAGTGGAGGTTTGACAGCCGCCTAGCATTTCATCACATGGCCCGAGA
GCTGCATCCGGACTGTACTGGGTCTCTCTGGTTAGACCAGATCTGAGCCTGGGAGCTCTCTGGCTAACTA
GGGAACCCACTGCTTAAGCCTCAATAAAGCTTGCCTTGAGTGCTTCAAGTAGTGTGTGCCCGTCTGTTGT
GTGACTCTGGTAACTAGAGATCCCTCAGACCCTTTTAGTCAGTGTGGAAAATCTCTAGCAGCATGTGAGC
AAAAGGCCAGCAAAAGGCCAGGAACCGTAAAAAGGCCGCGTTGCTGGCGTTTTTCCATAGGCTCCGCCCC
CCTGACGAGCATCACAAAAATCGACGCTCAAGTCAGAGGTGGCGAAACCCGACAGGACTATAAAGATACC
AGGCGTTTCCCCCTGGAAGCTCCCTCGTGCGCTCTCCTGTTCCGACCCTGCCGCTTACCGGATACCTGTC
CGCCTTTCTCCCTTCGGGAAGCGTGGCGCTTTCTCATAGCTCACGCTGTAGGTATCTCAGTTCGGTGTAG
GTCGTTCGCTCCAAGCTGGGCTGTGTGCACGAACCCCCCGTTCAGCCCGACCGCTGCGCCTTATCCGGTA
ACTATCGTCTTGAGTCCAACCCGGTAAGACACGACTTATCGCCACTGGCAGCAGCCACTGGTAACAGGAT
TAGCAGAGCGAGGTATGTAGGCGGTGCTACAGAGTTCTTGAAGTGGTGGCCTAACTACGGCTACACTAGA
AGAACAGTATTTGGTATCTGCGCTCTGCTGAAGCCAGTTACCTTCGGAAAAAGAGTTGGTAGCTCTTGAT
CCGGCAAACAAACCACCGCTGGTAGCGGTGGTTTTTTTGTTTGCAAGCAGCAGATTACGCGCAGAAAAAA
AGGATCTCAAGAAGATCCTTTGATCTTTTCTACGGGGTCTGACGCTCAGTGGAACGAAAACTCACGTTAA
GGGATTTTGGTCATGAGATTATCAAAAAGGATCTTCACCTAGATCCTTTTAAATTAAAAATGAAGTTTTA
AATCAATCTAAAGTATATATGAGTAAACTTGGTCTGACAGTTACCAATGCTTAATCAGTGAGGCACCTAT
CTCAGCGATCTGTCTATTTCGTTCATCCATAGTTGCCTGACTCCCCGTCGTGTAGATAACTACGATACGG
GAGGGCTTACCATCTGGCCCCAGTGCTGCAATGATACCGCGAGACCCACGCTCACCGGCTCCAGATTTAT
CAGCAATAAACCAGCCAGCCGGAAGGGCCGAGCGCAGAAGTGGTCCTGCAACTTTATCCGCCTCCATCCA
GTCTATTAATTGTTGCCGGGAAGCTAGAGTAAGTAGTTCGCCAGTTAATAGTTTGCGCAACGTTGTTGCC
ATTGCTACAGGCATCGTGGTGTCACGCTCGTCGTTTGGTATGGCTTCATTCAGCTCCGGTTCCCAACGAT
CAAGGCGAGTTACATGATCCCCCATGTTGTGCAAAAAAGCGGTTAGCTCCTTCGGTCCTCCGATCGTTGT
CAGAAGTAAGTTGGCCGCAGTGTTATCACTCATGGTTATGGCAGCACTGCATAATTCTCTTACTGTCATG
CCATCCGTAAGATGCTTTTCTGTGACTGGTGAGTACTCAACCAAGTCATTCTGAGAATAGTGTATGCGGC
GACCGAGTTGCTCTTGCCCGGCGTCAATACGGGATAATACCGCGCCACATAGCAGAACTTTAAAAGTGCT
CATCATTGGAAAACGTTCTTCGGGGCGAAAACTCTCAAGGATCTTACCGCTGTTGAGATCCAGTTCGATG
TAACCCACTCGTGCACCCAACTGATCTTCAGCATCTTTTACTTTCACCAGCGTTTCTGGGTGAGCAAAAA
CAGGAAGGCAAAATGCCGCAAAAAAGGGAATAAGGGCGACACGGAAATGTTGAATACTCATACTCTTCCT
TTTTCAATATTATTGAAGCATTTATCAGGGTTATTGTCTCATGAGCGGATACATATTTGAATGTATTTAG
AAAAATAAACAAATAGGGGTTCCGCGCACATTTCCCCGAAAAGTGCCACCTGACGTCGACGGATCGGGAG
ATCTCCCGATCCCCTATGGTGCACTCTCAGTACAATCTGCTCTGATGCCGCATAGTTAAGCCAGTATCTG
CTCCCTGCTTGTGTGTTGGAGGTCGCTGAGTAGTGCGCGAGCAAAATTTAAGCTACAACAAGGCAAGGCT
TGACCGACAATTGCATGAAGAATCTGCTTAGGGTTAGGCGTTTTGCGCTGCTTCGCGATGTACGGGCCAG
ATATACGCGTTGACATTGATTATTGACTAGTTATTAATAGTAATCAATTACGGGGTCATTAGTTCATAGC
CCATATATGGAGTTCCGCGTTACATAACTTACGGTAAATGGCCCGCCTGGCTGACCGCCCAACGACCCCC
GCCCATTGACGTCAATAATGACGTATGTTCCCATAGTAACGCCAATAGGGACTTTCCATTGACGTCAATG
GGTGGAGTATTTACGGTAAACTGCCCACTTGGCAGTACATCAAGTGTATCATATGCCAAGTACGCCCCCT
ATTGACGTCAATGACGGTAAATGGCCCGCCTGGCATTATGCCCAGTACATGACCT
Features (pLannotate 1.2.2; 22 found; start..end, strand, type, name):
     57..256     +  promoter       CMV promoter: human cytomegalovirus (CMV) immediate early promoter
    274..454     +  LTR            5' LTR (truncated): truncated 5' long terminal repeat (LTR) from HIV-1
    501..626     +  misc_feature   HIV-1 Ψ: packaging signal of human immunodeficiency virus type 1
    610..948     +  CDS            HIV-1 gag (fragment): gag protein from human immunodeficiency virus 1; gag
   1123..1356    +  misc_feature   RRE: The Rev response element (RRE) of HIV-1 allows for Rev-dependent mRNA export from the nucleus to the cytoplasm.
   1733..1833    +  CDS            Rev (fragment): human immunodeficiency virus 1 (HIV-1) Rev protein; rev; enhances nuclear export of unspliced and incompletely spliced viral mRNAs
   1883..2000    +  misc_feature   cPPT/CTS: central polypurine tract and central termination sequence of HIV-1
   2111..3282    +  promoter       EF-1α promoter: strong constitutive promoter for human elongation factor EF-1α
   3338..3868    +  CDS            PYL1 (fragment): PYL1_ARATH - Also known as RCAR12. Experimental evidence at protein level: Swiss-Prot protein existence level 1. Receptor for abscisic acid (ABA) required for ABA-mediated responses such as stomatal closure and germination inhibition. Inhibits the activity of group-A protein phosphatases type 2C (PP2Cs) when activated by ABA (PubMed:19407143, PubMed:19855379, PubMed:19893533, PubMed:19898420, PubMed:23844015, PubMed:21658606). Can be activated by both (-)-ABA and (+)-ABA (PubMed:23844015). From Arabidopsis thaliana (Mouse-ear cress).
   4001..4708    +  CDS            mCherry: mCherry is a basic (constitutively fluorescent) red fluorescent protein published in 2004, derived from Discosoma sp.. It is reported to be a very rapidly-maturing monomer with low acid sensitivity.
   4775..5372    +  CDS            PuroR (fragment): puromycin N-acetyltransferase; pac from Streptomyces alboniger; confers resistance to puromycin
   5394..5427    +  protein_bind   loxP: Cre-mediated recombination occurs in the 8-bp core sequence (GCATACAT). Cre recombinase
   5460..5483    +  misc_feature   MCS (fragment): pBluescript multiple cloning site
   5483..6071    +  misc_feature   WPRE: woodchuck hepatitis virus posttranscriptional regulatory element
   6072..6091    +  misc_feature   MCS (fragment): pBluescript multiple cloning site
   6093..6593    +  CDS            nef (fragment): NEF_HV1LA - Experimental evidence at protein level: Swiss-Prot protein existence level 1. Extracellular Nef protein targets CD4(+) T-lymphocytes for apoptosis by interacting with CXCR4 surface receptors. From Human immunodeficiency virus type 1 group M subtype B (isolate Lai) (HIV-1).
   6600..6780    +  LTR            5' LTR (truncated): truncated 5' long terminal repeat (LTR) from HIV-1
   6842..7430    -  rep_origin     ori: high-copy-number ColE1/pMB1/pBR322/pUC origin of replication
   7601..8461    -  CDS            AmpR: β-lactamase; bla; confers resistance to ampicillin, carbenicillin, and related antibiotics
   8462..8566    -  promoter       AmpR promoter: bla
   8625..8677    -  misc_feature   bom (fragment): basis of mobility region from pBR322
   8832..56      +  enhancer       CMV enhancer (across the origin): human cytomegalovirus immediate early enhancer
