[The description below was written by a language model from this plasmid's Addgene catalogue record and pLannotate feature annotations shown in this document.]
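Description:
pGH1327 is an empty-backbone lentiviral vector for mammalian expression, derived from pGH1173 by removal of a nuclear localization signal. It is maintained in bacteria through a high-copy ColE1/pUC-type origin and an ampicillin resistance gene (β-lactamase with its own promoter). The viral portion has the usual HIV-1-based transfer vector layout. A CMV enhancer/promoter drives a truncated 5' LTR, followed by the Ψ packaging signal with a gag fragment, the Rev response element for Rev-dependent export of the genomic RNA, and the cPPT/CTS. A WPRE, which boosts transcript expression, and a second truncated LTR preceded by a nef fragment lie downstream of the cargo. A single loxP site sits between the cargo and the WPRE; the record does not state its purpose.

The expression cassette is driven by the constitutive human EF-1α promoter. According to the deposited description, it encodes an HA tag and PYL1, the Arabidopsis abscisic acid receptor, without an NLS, followed by a cloning site, mCherry and a puromycin resistance gene. The annotation detects the PYL1 fragment, mCherry and PuroR in that order, with a gap between PYL1 and mCherry that is consistent with the cloning site. The HA tag is not annotated, and neither are any linker or separator elements between the coding regions, so the record does not show how mCherry and PuroR are coupled to the upstream reading frame. A sequence inserted at the cloning site would presumably be expressed as a fusion to HA-PYL1, with mCherry marking transduced cells and puromycin allowing their selection. The associated publication describes a high-throughput screen for antiproliferative peptides in mammalian cells, which suggests use as a recipient for peptide inserts, here in a form that is not actively targeted to the nucleus.
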