Addgene plasmid #223679: pGH1327
Purpose: (Empty Backbone) pEF-HA-PYL1-NLSminus-CloningSite-mCherry-puroR
Depositing lab: Gaelen Hess. Depositing organization: University of Wisconsin, Madison. Publication: A High-Throughput Screen for Antiproliferative Peptides in Mammalian Cells Identifies Key Transcription Factor Families. Liila-Fogarty SM, Boyum GE, Schwabe CL, Hess GT. ACS Synth Biol. 2024 Oct 19. doi: 10.1021/acssynbio.4c00337. PubMed 39425622.
Backbone
  Vector backbone: pGH1173
  Modifications to backbone: Removed NLS.
  Vector type: Mammalian Expression, Lentiviral
  Selectable markers: Puromycin
Growth in bacteria
  Bacterial resistance: Ampicillin, 100 μg/mL
  Growth temperature: 37°C
  Growth strain: NEB Stable
  Copy number: High Copy
Terms and licenses: Academic/Nonprofit Terms; Industry Terms: Not Available to Industry
How to cite: pGH1327 was a gift from Gaelen Hess (Addgene plasmid # 223679 ; http://n2t.net/addgene:223679 ; RRID:Addgene_223679)
